Addgene plasmid #148439: pCIneo-V5-SBP-HseIF4AII_AC
Purpose: Mammalian Expression of HseIF4AII
Depositing lab: Elisa Izaurralde. Depositing organization: Max Planck Institute for Developmental Biology. Publication: miRISC and the CCR4-NOT complex silence mRNA targets independently of 43S ribosomal scanning. Kuzuoglu-Ozturk D, Bhandari D, Huntzinger E, Fauser M, Helms S, Izaurralde E. EMBO J. 2016 Jun 1;35(11):1186-203. doi: 10.15252/embj.201592901. Epub 2016 Mar 23. PubMed 27009120.
Backbone
  Vector backbone: pCI-neo
  Vector type: Mammalian Expression
Growth in bacteria
  Bacterial resistance: Ampicillin, 100 μg/mL
  Growth temperature: 37°C
  Growth strain: DH5alpha
  Copy number: High Copy
Gene/Insert
  Gene/Insert name: HseIF4AII
  Species: H. sapiens (human)
  Entrez Gene: EIF4A2 (a.k.a. BM-010, DDX2B, EIF4A, EIF4F, eIF-4A-II, eIF4A-II)
  Cloning method: Unknown
Terms and licenses: Academic/Nonprofit Terms; Industry Terms: Not Available to Industry
Depositor comments: ORF extracted from NCBI: NM_001967.3 Plasmids from this collection were made available to the research community and donated after the lab closed. Please note that the sequence provided by the depositing laboratory may be theoretical/predicted or based on Sanger sequencing results. There may be discrepancies between sequencing results obtained by Addgene and the depositor sequence. If an Addgene verified sequence is not available, please contact before placing your order to request that our lab fully sequence the plasmid.
How to cite: pCIneo-V5-SBP-HseIF4AII_AC was a gift from Elisa Izaurralde (Addgene plasmid # 148439 ; http://n2t.net/addgene:148439 ; RRID:Addgene_148439)
