[The description below was written by a language model from this plasmid's Addgene catalogue record and pLannotate feature annotations shown in this document.]
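Description:
pCIneo-V5-SBP-HseIF4AII_AC is a 6,874 nt mammalian expression plasmid built on the pCI-neo backbone. It expresses human eIF4AII (EIF4A2, also called DDX2B), with the open reading frame taken from the NCBI reference transcript. It is propagated in E. coli as a high-copy plasmid through a ColE1/pUC-type origin and is selected with ampicillin via the β-lactamase gene. An f1 origin is also present, which permits single-stranded DNA production. For mammalian cells, a separate cassette places the neomycin phosphotransferase gene under the SV40 enhancer/early promoter with a synthetic poly(A) signal. This cassette allows G418 selection of stable transfectants.

The expression unit is driven by the human CMV immediate-early enhancer and promoter, followed by a chimeric β-globin/immunoglobulin intron that generally improves mRNA processing and expression. A T7 promoter lies just upstream of the coding region and can support in vitro transcription. The annotated coding features run in order from a V5 epitope tag to a streptavidin-binding peptide (SBP) and then EIF4A2, so the two tags sit at the N-terminus of the protein. An SV40 polyadenylation signal terminates the transcript. V5 allows antibody detection, while SBP allows pulldown on streptavidin resin.

eIF4A2 is an ATP-dependent RNA helicase of the eIF4F cap-binding complex that unwinds 5'-UTR structure during translation initiation. The record gives the purpose only as mammalian expression of this protein. The associated study concerns miRNA-mediated silencing by miRISC and CCR4-NOT in relation to ribosomal scanning. The record does not explain the "_AC" suffix or the cloning method. The feature table derives from a repository full-plasmid sequencing result.
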