Features (pLannotate 1.2.2; 21 found; start..end, strand, type, name):
      3..380     +  enhancer       CMV enhancer: human cytomegalovirus immediate early enhancer
    381..592     +  promoter       CMV promoter: human cytomegalovirus (CMV) immediate early promoter
    753..885     +  intron         chimeric intron: chimera between introns from human β-globin and immunoglobulin heavy chain genes
    930..948     +  promoter       T7 promoter: promoter for bacteriophage T7 RNA polymerase
    970..1011    +  CDS            V5 tag: epitope tag from simian virus 5
   1033..1146    +  CDS            SBP: streptavidin-binding peptide selected from a peptide library; binds streptavidin with nanomolar affinity (Keefe et al., 2001)
   1171..2391    +  CDS            EIF4A2: IF4A2_HUMAN - Also known as DDX2B, EIF4F. Experimental evidence at protein level: Swiss-Prot protein existence level 1. ATP-dependent RNA helicase which is a subunit of the eIF4F complex involved in cap recognition and is required for mRNA binding to ribosome. In the current model of translation initiation, eIF4A unwinds RNA secondary structures in the 5'-UTR of mRNAs which is necessary to allow efficient binding of the small ribosomal subunit, and subsequent scanning for the initiator codon. From Homo sapiens (Human).
   2406..2423    -  promoter       T3 promoter (fragment): promoter for bacteriophage T3 RNA polymerase
   2441..2562    -  polyA_signal   SV40 poly(A) signal: SV40 polyadenylation signal
   2585..2653    -  CDS            large T antigen (fragment): large T antigen from SV40 (simian virus 40)
   2677..2744    +  CDS            lacZα (fragment): LacZα fragment of β-galactosidase; lacZ fragment
   2748..3176    +  rep_origin     f1 ori (sequence partly withheld): f1 bacteriophage origin of replication; arrow indicates direction of (+) strand synthesis
   3204..3255    -  misc_feature   bom (fragment): basis of mobility region from pBR322
   3320..3677    +  promoter       SV40 promoter: SV40 enhancer and early promoter
   3728..4519    +  CDS            neo: KKA2_KLEPN - Also known as kan, nptII. Experimental evidence at protein level: Swiss-Prot protein existence level 1. Resistance to kanamycin, neomycin, paromomycin, ribostamycin, butirosin and gentamicin B. From Klebsiella pneumoniae.
   4586..4634    +  polyA_signal   poly(A) signal: synthetic polyadenylation signal
   4654..4708    -  misc_feature   bom (fragment): basis of mobility region from pBR322
   4810..4845    -  CDS            rop (fragment): Rop protein, which maintains plasmids at low copy number; rop
   4940..5044    +  promoter       AmpR promoter: bla
   5045..5905    +  CDS            AmpR: β-lactamase; bla; confers resistance to ampicillin, carbenicillin, and related antibiotics
   6076..6664    +  rep_origin     ori: high-copy-number ColE1/pMB1/pBR322/pUC origin of replication
>Addgene plasmid #148439 | pCIneo-V5-SBP-HseIF4AII_AC | addgene full sequence | sequence record 426350 | Addgene NGS Result
GGCATTGATTATTGACTAGTTATTAATAGTAATCAATTACGGGGTCATTAGTTCATAGCCCATATATGGA
GTTCCGCGTTACATAACTTACGGTAAATGGCCCGCCTGGCTGACCGCCCAACGACCCCCGCCCATTGACG
TCAATAATGACGTATGTTCCCATAGTAACGCCAATAGGGACTTTCCATTGACGTCAATGGGTGGAGTATT
TACGGTAAACTGCCCACTTGGCAGTACATCAAGTGTATCATATGCCAAGTCCGCCCCCTATTGACGTCAA
TGACGGTAAATGGCCCGCCTGGCATTATGCCCAGTACATGACCTTACGGGACTTTCCTACTTGGCAGTAC
ATCTACGTATTAGTCATCGCTATTACCATGGTGATGCGGTTTTGGCAGTACACCAATGGGCGTGGATAGC
GGTTTGACTCACGGGGATTTCCAAGTCTCCACCCCATTGACGTCAATGGGAGTTTGTTTTGGCACCAAAA
TCAACGGGACTTTCCAAAATGTCGTAACAACTGCGATCGCCCGCCCCGTTGACGCAAATGGGCGGTAGGC
GTGTACGGTGGGAGGTCTATATAAGCAGAGCTCGTTTAGTGAACCGTCAGATCACTAGAAGCTTTATTGC
GGTAGTTTATCACAGTTAAATTGCTAACGCAGTCAGTGCTTCTGACACAACAGTCTCGAACTTAAGCTGC
AGTGACTCTCTTAAGGTAGCCTTGCAGAAGTTGGTCGTGAGGCACTGGGCAGGTAAGTATCAAGGTTACA
AGACAGGTTTAAGGAGACCAATAGAAACTGGGCTTGTCGAGACAGAGAAGACTCTTGCGTTTCTGATAGG
CACCTATTGGTCTTACTGACATCCACTTTGCCTTTCTCTCCACAGGTGTCCACTCCCAGTTCAATTACAG
CTCTTAAGGCTAGAGTACTTAATACGACTCACTATAGGCTAGCAATTGCGGCCACCATGGGTAAGCCTAT
CCCTAACCCTCTCCTCGGTCTCGATTCTACGCCCGGAAGCGGTAGCGGTACCATGGACGAGAAGACCACC
GGCTGGGGGGGCGGCCACGTGGTGGAGGGCCTGGCCGGCGAGCTGGAGCAGCTGCGGGCCAGGCTGGAGC
ACCACCCTCAGGGCCAGCGGGAGCCCTCCGGCGGCTGCAAGCCCCTCGAGATGTCTGGTGGCTCCGCGGA
TTATAACAGAGAACATGGCGGCCCAGAGGGAATGGACCCCGATGGTGTCATCGAGAGCAACTGGAATGAG
ATTGTTGATAACTTTGATGATATGAATTTAAAGGAGTCTCTCCTTCGTGGCATCTATGCTTACGGTTTTG
AGAAGCCTTCCGCTATTCAGCAGAGAGCTATTATTCCCTGTATTAAAGGGTATGATGTGATTGCTCAAGC
TCAGTCAGGTACTGGCAAGACAGCCACATTTGCTATTTCCATCCTGCAACAGTTGGAGATTGAGTTCAAG
GAGACCCAAGCACTAGTATTGGCCCCCACCAGAGAACTGGCTCAACAGATCCAAAAGGTAATTCTGGCAC
TTGGAGACTATATGGGAGCCACTTGTCATGCCTGCATTGGTGGAACAAATGTTCGAAATGAAATGCAAAA
ACTGCAGGCTGAAGCACCACATATTGTTGTTGGTACACCCGGGAGAGTGTTTGATATGTTAAACAGAAGA
TACCTTTCTCCAAAATGGATCAAAATGTTTGTTTTGGATGAAGCAGATGAAATGTTGAGCCGTGGTTTTA
AGGATCAAATCTATGAGATTTTCCAAAAACTAAACACAAGTATTCAGGTTGTGTTGCTTTCTGCCACAAT
GCCAACTGATGTGTTGGAAGTGACCAAAAAATTCATGAGAGATCCAATTCGAATTCTGGTGAAAAAGGAA
GAATTGACCCTTGAAGGAATCAAACAGTTTTATATTAATGTTGAGAGAGAGGAATGGAAGTTGGATACAC
TTTGTGACTTGTACGAGACACTGACCATTACACAGGCTGTTATTTTTCTCAATACGAGGCGCAAGGTGGA
CTGGCTGACTGAGAAGATGCATGCCAGAGACTTCACAGTTTCTGCTCTGCATGGTGACATGGACCAGAAG
GAGAGAGATGTTATCATGAGGGAATTCCGGTCAGGGTCAAGTCGTGTTCTGATCACTACTGACTTGTTGG
CTCGCGGGATTGATGTGCAACAAGTGTCTTTGGTTATAAATTATGATCTACCTACCAATCGTGAAAACTA
TATTCACAGAATTGGCAGAGGGGGTCGATTTGGGAGGAAAGGTGTGGCTATAAACTTTGTTACTGAAGAA
GACAAGAGGATTCTTCGTGACATTGAGACTTTCTACAATACTACAGTGGAGGAGATGCCCATGAATGTGG
CTGACCTTATTTAAGCGGCCGCTTCCCTTTAGTGAGGGTTAATGCTTCGAGCAGACATGATAAGATACAT
TGATGAGTTTGGACAAACCACAACTAGAATGCAGTGAAAAAAATGCTTTATTTGTGAAATTTGTGATGCT
ATTGCTTTATTTGTAACCATTATAAGCTGCAATAAACAAGTTAACAACAACAATTGCATTCATTTTATGT
TTCAGGTTCAGGGGGAGATGTGGGAGGTTTTTTAAAGCAAGTAAAACCTCTACAAATGTGGTAAAATCCG
ATAAGGATCGATCCGGGCTGGCGTAATAGCGAAGAGGCCCGCACCGATCGCCCTTCCCAACAGTTGCGCA
GCCTGAATGGCGAATGG
[124 nt withheld, positions 2748-2871]
C
[91 nt withheld, positions 2873-2963]
A
[49 nt withheld, positions 2965-3013]
CCTTTGACGTTGGAGTCCACGTTCTTT
[37 nt withheld, positions 3041-3077]
ACCCTATCTCGGTCTATTCTTTTGATTTATAAGGGATTTTGCCGATTTCGGCCTATTGGTTAAAAAATGA
GCTGATTTAACAAAAATTTAACGCGAATTTTAACAAAATATTAACGCTTACAATTTCCTGATGCGGTATT
TTCTCCTTACGCATCTGTGCGGTATTTCACACCGCATACGCGGATCTGCGCAGCACCATGGCCTGAAATA
ACCTCTGAAAGAGGAACTTGGTTAGGTACCTTCTGAGGCGGAAAGAACCAGCTGTGGAATGTGTGTCAGT
TAGGGTGTGGAAAGTCCCCAGGCTCCCCAGCAGGCAGAAGTATGCAAAGCATGCATCTCAATTAGTCAGC
AACCAGGTGTGGAAAGTCCCCAGGCTCCCCAGCAGGCAGAAGTATGCAAAGCATGCATCTCAATTAGTCA
GCAACCATAGTCCCGCCCCTAACTCCGCCCATCCCGCCCCTAACTCCGCCCAGTTCCGCCCATTCTCCGC
CCCATGGCTGACTAATTTTTTTTATTTATGCAGAGGCCGAGGCCGCCTCGGCCTCTGAGCTATTCCAGAA
GTAGTGAGGAGGCTTTTTTGGAGGCCTAGGCTTTTGCAAAAAGCTTGATTCTTCTGACACAACAGTCTCG
AACTTAAGGCTAGAGCCACCATGATTGAACAAGATGGATTGCACGCAGGTTCTCCGGCCGCTTGGGTGGA
GAGGCTATTCGGCTATGACTGGGCACAACAGACAATCGGCTGCTCTGATGCCGCCGTGTTCCGGCTGTCA
GCGCAGGGGCGCCCGGTTCTTTTTGTCAAGACCGACCTGTCCGGTGCCCTGAATGAACTGCAGGACGAGG
CAGCGCGGCTATCGTGGCTGGCCACGACGGGCGTTCCTTGCGCAGCTGTGCTCGACGTTGTCACTGAAGC
GGGAAGGGACTGGCTGCTATTGGGCGAAGTGCCGGGGCAGGATCTCCTGTCATCTCACCTTGCTCCTGCC
GAGAAAGTATCCATCATGGCTGATGCAATGCGGCGGCTGCATACGCTTGATCCGGCTACCTGCCCATTCG
ACCACCAAGCGAAACATCGCATCGAGCGAGCACGTACTCGGATGGAAGCCGGTCTTGTCGATCAGGATGA
TCTGGACGAAGAGCATCAGGGGCTCGCGCCAGCCGAACTGTTCGCCAGGCTCAAGGCGCGCATGCCCGAC
GGCGAGGATCTCGTCGTGACCCATGGCGATGCCTGCTTGCCGAATATCATGGTGGAAAATGGCCGCTTTT
CTGGATTCATCGACTGTGGCCGGCTGGGTGTGGCGGACCGCTATCAGGACATAGCGTTGGCTACCCGTGA
TATTGCTGAAGAGCTTGGCGGCGAATGGGCTGACCGCTTCCTCGTGCTTTACGGTATCGCCGCTCCCGAT
TCGCAGCGCATCGCCTTCTATCGCCTTCTTGACGAGTTCTTCTGAGCGGGACTCTGGGGTTCGAAATGAC
CGACCAAGCGACGCCCAACCTGCCATCACGATGGCCGCAATAAAATATCTTTATTTTCATTACATCTGTG
TGTTGGTTTTTTGTGTGAATCGATAGCGATAAGGATCCGCGTATGGTGCACTCTCAGTACAATCTGCTCT
GATGCCGCATAGTTAAGCCAGCCCCGACACCCGCCAACACCCGCTGACGCGCCCTGACGGGCTTGTCTGC
TCCCGGCATCCGCTTACAGACAAGCTGTGACCGTCTCCGGGAGCTGCATGTGTCAGAGGTTTTCACCGTC
ATCACCGAAACGCGCGAGACGAAAGGGCCTCGTGATACGCCTATTTTTATAGGTTAATGTCATGATAATA
ATGGTTTCTTAGACGTCAGGTGGCACTTTTCGGGGAAATGTGCGCGGAACCCCTATTTGTTTATTTTTCT
AAATACATTCAAATATGTATCCGCTCATGAGACAATAACCCTGATAAATGCTTCAATAATATTGAAAAAG
GAAGAGTATGAGTATTCAACATTTCCGTGTCGCCCTTATTCCCTTTTTTGCGGCATTTTGCCTTCCTGTT
TTTGCTCACCCAGAAACGCTGGTGAAAGTAAAAGATGCTGAAGATCAGTTGGGTGCACGAGTGGGTTACA
TCGAACTGGATCTCAACAGCGGTAAGATCCTTGAGAGTTTTCGCCCCGAAGAACGTTTTCCAATGATGAG
CACTTTTAAAGTTCTGCTATGTGGCGCGGTATTATCCCGTATTGACGCCGGGCAAGAGCAACTCGGTCGC
CGCATACACTATTCTCAGAATGACTTGGTTGAGTACTCACCAGTCACAGAAAAGCATCTTACGGATGGCA
TGACAGTAAGAGAATTATGCAGTGCTGCCATAACCATGAGTGATAACACTGCGGCCAACTTACTTCTGAC
AACGATCGGAGGACCGAAGGAGCTAACCGCTTTTTTGCACAACATGGGGGATCATGTAACTCGCCTTGAT
CGTTGGGAACCGGAGCTGAATGAAGCCATACCAAACGACGAGCGTGACACCACGATGCCTGTAGCAATGG
CAACAACGTTGCGCAAACTATTAACTGGCGAACTACTTACTCTAGCTTCCCGGCAACAATTAATAGACTG
GATGGAGGCGGATAAAGTTGCAGGACCACTTCTGCGCTCGGCCCTTCCGGCTGGCTGGTTTATTGCTGAT
AAATCTGGAGCCGGTGAGCGTGGGTCTCGCGGTATCATTGCAGCACTGGGGCCAGATGGTAAGCCCTCCC
GTATCGTAGTTATCTACACGACGGGGAGTCAGGCAACTATGGATGAACGAAATAGACAGATCGCTGAGAT
AGGTGCCTCACTGATTAAGCATTGGTAACTGTCAGACCAAGTTTACTCATATATACTTTAGATTGATTTA
AAACTTCATTTTTAATTTAAAAGGATCTAGGTGAAGATCCTTTTTGATAATCTCATGACCAAAATCCCTT
AACGTGAGTTTTCGTTCCACTGAGCGTCAGACCCCGTAGAAAAGATCAAAGGATCTTCTTGAGATCCTTT
TTTTCTGCGCGTAATCTGCTGCTTGCAAACAAAAAAACCACCGCTACCAGCGGTGGTTTGTTTGCCGGAT
CAAGAGCTACCAACTCTTTTTCCGAAGGTAACTGGCTTCAGCAGAGCGCAGATACCAAATACTGTTCTTC
TAGTGTAGCCGTAGTTAGGCCACCACTTCAAGAACTCTGTAGCACCGCCTACATACCTCGCTCTGCTAAT
CCTGTTACCAGTGGCTGCTGCCAGTGGCGATAAGTCGTGTCTTACCGGGTTGGACTCAAGACGATAGTTA
CCGGATAAGGCGCAGCGGTCGGGCTGAACGGGGGGTTCGTGCACACAGCCCAGCTTGGAGCGAACGACCT
ACACCGAACTGAGATACCTACAGCGTGAGCTATGAGAAAGCGCCACGCTTCCCGAAGGGAGAAAGGCGGA
CAGGTATCCGGTAAGCGGCAGGGTCGGAACAGGAGAGCGCACGAGGGAGCTTCCAGGGGGAAACGCCTGG
TATCTTTATAGTCCTGTCGGGTTTCGCCACCTCTGACTTGAGCGTCGATTTTTGTGATGCTCGTCAGGGG
GGCGGAGCCTATGGAAAAACGCCAGCAACGCGGCCTTTTTACGGTTCCTGGCCTTTTGCTGGCCTTTTGC
TCACATGGCTCGACAGATCTTCAATATTGGCCATTAGCCATATTATTCATTGGTTATATAGCATAAATCA
ATATTGGCTATTGGCCATTGCATACGTTGTATCTATATCATAATATGTACATTTATATTGGCTCATGTCC
AATATGACCGCCATGTT
